Addgene plasmid #89785: Ppj219(JBEI-13475)
Purpose: for expression of N-StrepII-3607
Depositing lab: Harry Beller. Depositing organization: Lawrence Berkeley National Laboratory. Publication: Investigation of Proposed Ladderane Biosynthetic Genes from Anammox Bacteria by Heterologous Expression in E. coli. Javidpour P, Deutsch S, Mutalik VK, Hillson NJ, Petzold CJ, Keasling JD, Beller HR. PLoS One. 2016 Mar 14;11(3):e0151087. doi: 10.1371/journal.pone.0151087. eCollection 2016. PONE-D-16-02052 PubMed 26975050.
Backbone
  Vector backbone: pET24
  Vector type: Bacterial Expression
Growth in bacteria
  Bacterial resistance: Kanamycin, 50 μg/mL
  Growth temperature: 37°C
  Growth strain: BL21(DE)
  Copy number: Unknown
Gene/Insert
  Gene/Insert name: 3607
  Species: K. stuttgartiensis
  Tag / fusion protein: StrepII (N terminal on insert)
  Cloning method: Gibson Cloning
Terms and licenses: Academic/Nonprofit Terms; Industry Terms: Not Available to Industry
Depositor comments: Growth strain: BL21(DE), Medium Copy, Gene from Kuenenia stuttgartiensis
How to cite: Ppj219(JBEI-13475) was a gift from Harry Beller (Addgene plasmid # 89785 ; http://n2t.net/addgene:89785 ; RRID:Addgene_89785)
