[The description below was written by a language model from this plasmid's Addgene catalogue record and pLannotate feature annotations shown in this document.]
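Description:
Ppj219(JBEI-13475) is a bacterial expression plasmid of about 6.7 kb built on the pET24 backbone. It was made to produce a Kuenenia stuttgartiensis protein, recorded only as "3607", with an N-terminal StrepII affinity tag in E. coli. The insert was introduced by Gibson assembly. The associated work concerns heterologous expression of candidate ladderane lipid biosynthesis genes from anammox bacteria, although the record does not state the function of 3607 itself.

Expression follows the standard pET arrangement. A T7 promoter is followed directly by a lac operator and the strong ribosome binding site from phage T7 gene 10, and a T7 terminator closes the unit. The plasmid-borne lacI gene, with its own promoter, supplies the repressor that keeps the cassette silent until IPTG is added. Transcription requires T7 RNA polymerase, which fits the listed BL21(DE) host. The feature table does not annotate the open reading frame or the StrepII tag as such. The roughly 1.5 kb between the RBS and the terminator carries only a short automated match to a bovine sarcosine oxidase-type protein, which probably reflects local similarity within the insert rather than a separate element. A short His-tag fragment lies just upstream of the terminator, as is typical of pET24, but the record does not say whether it is translated in frame with the insert.

The plasmid is selected with kanamycin through the aph(3')-Ia gene and replicates from a pBR322-type origin. The accompanying rop and bom elements are consistent with the depositor's description of medium copy number. An f1 origin is also present, and the tetracycline-resistance fragments are non-functional backbone remnants.
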