Features (pLannotate 1.2.2; 19 found; start..end, strand, type, name):
    994..1071    -  promoter       lacI promoter: lacI
   1079..1358    -  CDS            TcR (fragment): tetracycline efflux protein; tet; confers resistance to tetracycline
   1380..1398    +  promoter       T7 promoter: promoter for bacteriophage T7 RNA polymerase
   1399..1423    +  protein_bind   lac operator: The lac repressor binds to the lac operator to inhibit transcription in E. coli. This inhibition can be relieved by adding lactose or isopropyl-β-D-thiogalactopyranoside (IPTG). lac repressor encoded by lacI
   1438..1460    +  RBS            RBS: efficient ribosome binding site from bacteriophage T7 gene 10 (Olins and Rangwala, 1989)
   1573..1677    +  CDS            PIPOX (fragment): SOX_BOVIN - Experimental evidence at transcript level: Swiss-Prot protein existence level 2. Metabolizes sarcosine, L-pipecolic acid and L-proline. From Bos taurus (Bovine).
   2983..3000    +  CDS            9xHis (fragment): 9xHis affinity tag
   3010..3059    +  CDS            SET1 (fragment): solubility-enhancement tag derived from T7 phage gene 10B
   3067..3114    +  terminator     T7 terminator: transcription terminator for bacteriophage T7 RNA polymerase
   3151..3579    +  rep_origin     f1 ori (sequence partly withheld): f1 bacteriophage origin of replication; arrow indicates direction of (+) strand synthesis
   3632..3689    +  promoter       AmpR promoter (fragment): bla
   3698..4513    -  CDS            KanR: aminoglycoside phosphotransferase; aph(3')-Ia; confers resistance to kanamycin in bacteria or G418 (Geneticin®) in eukaryotes
   4635..5223    +  rep_origin     ori: high-copy-number ColE1/pMB1/pBR322/pUC origin of replication
   5409..5548    -  misc_feature   bom: basis of mobility region from pBR322
   5650..5841    -  CDS            rop: Rop protein, which maintains plasmids at low copy number; rop
   5858..6238    +  CDS            YPB1_ECOLX: Protein predicted: Swiss-Prot protein existence level 4. From Escherichia coli.
   6310..6601    -  CDS            TcR (fragment): tetracycline efflux protein; tet; confers resistance to tetracycline
   6616..6637    -  protein_bind   CAP binding site: CAP binding activates transcription in the presence of cAMP. E. coli catabolite activator protein
   6650..993     -  CDS            lacI (across the origin): lac repressor; lacI; The lac repressor binds to the lac operator to inhibit transcription in E. coli. This inhibition can be relieved by adding lactose or isopropyl-β-D-thiogalactopyranoside (IPTG).
>Addgene plasmid #89785 | Ppj219(JBEI-13475) | addgene full sequence | sequence record 177983 | Addgene NGS Result
CGCCAGGGTGGTTTTTCTTTTCACCAGTGAGACGGGCAACAGCTGATTGCCCTTCACCGCCTGGCCCTGA
GAGAGTTGCAGCAAGCGGTCCACGCTGGTTTGCCCCAGCAGGCGAAAATCCTGTTTGATGGTGGTTAACG
GCGGGATATAACATGAGCTGTCTTCGGTATCGTCGTATCCCACTACCGAGATATCCGCACCAACGCGCAG
CCCGGACTCGGTAATGGCGCGCATTGCGCCCAGCGCCATCTGATCGTTGGCAACCAGCATCGCAGTGGGA
ACGATGCCCTCATTCAGCATTTGCATGGTTTGTTGAAAACCGGACATGGCACTCCAGTCGCCTTCCCGTT
CCGCTATCGGCTGAATTTGATTGCGAGTGAGATATTTATGCCAGCCAGCCAGACGCAGACGCGCCGAGAC
AGAACTTAATGGGCCCGCTAACAGCGCGATTTGCTGGTGACCCAATGCGACCAGATGCTCCACGCCCAGT
CGCGTACCGTCTTCATGGGAGAAAATAATACTGTTGATGGGTGTCTGGTCAGAGACATCAAGAAATAACG
CCGGAACATTAGTGCAGGCAGCTTCCACAGCAATGGCATCCTGGTCATCCAGCGGATAGTTAATGATCAG
CCCACTGACGCGTTGCGCGAGAAGATTGTGCACCGCCGCTTTACAGGCTTCGACGCCGCTTCGTTCTACC
ATCGACACCACCACGCTGGCACCCAGTTGATCGGCGCGAGATTTAATCGCCGCGACAATTTGCGACGGCG
CGTGCAGGGCCAGACTGGAGGTGGCAACGCCAATCAGCAACGACTGTTTGCCCGCCAGTTGTTGTGCCAC
GCGGTTGGGAATGTAATTCAGCTCCGCCATCGCCGCTTCCACTTTTTCCCGCGTTTTCGCAGAAACGTGG
CTGGCCTGGTTCACCACGCGGGAAACGGTCTGATAAGAGACACCGGCATACTCTGCGACATCGTATAACG
TTACTGGTTTCACATTCACCACCCTGAATTGACTCTCTTCCGGGCGCTATCATGCCATACCGCGAAAGGT
TTTGCGCCATTCGATGGTGTCCGGGATCTCGACGCTCTCCCTTATGCGACTCCTGCATTAGGAAGCAGCC
CAGTAGTAGGTTGAGGCCGTTGAGCACCGCCGCCGCAAGGAATGGTGCATGCAAGGAGATGGCGCCCAAC
AGTCCCCCGGCCACGGGGCCTGCCACCATACCCACGCCGAAACAAGCGCTCATGAGCCCGAAGTGGCGAG
CCCGATCTTCCCCATCGGTGATGTCGGCGATATAGGCGCCAGCAACCGCACCTGTGGCGCCGGTGATGCC
GGCCACGATGCGTCCGGCGTAGAGGATCGAGATCTCGATCCCGCGAAATTAATACGACTCACTATAGGGG
AATTGTGAGCGGATAACAATTCCCCTCTAGAAATAATTTTGTTTAACTTTAAGAAGGAGATATACATATG
GCGTCGTGGTCTCATCCGCAGTTTGAAAAAGGCGCCATGAGTAGCACCAAACCAATTAAACCACATATTC
AAAGTACCAAGATTGACACGCTGTATCCGAGTTACGATGTGATTGTTATTGGTGCCGGTATCGCCGGTCT
GATTTGTGCCGCCTTCCTGGCCAAAAGTGGTAAGAAAGCCCTGCTGATTGAGCAACATTTCATTCCAGGT
GGCTACTGTACCAGCTTTAAACGTAAGGGTTTCCTGTTTGATGCGGCGGTTCATCATATTGGCGGTTGCG
GTAAATGGAGCGTGGTGGGTCGTTGTTTCAAAATGCTGGGCATCGAAATGGACTTTTACCATCTGGACCC
AATGGATAATCTGATCTTCCCAACGTTTAGCATTGAAATTCCAGCCGATCTGGATGAATACCTGCTGCGC
CTGCAAAAGCGTTACCCACATGAAAAGGATAACATTAAGTGGTTTTTTCAAGACTTTATCCGCCTGTACC
GCGCCACCTTCCATAATGAGAAAAGTCAAATCATCGAGAAATACAAAGATATGACGTACGGCATGATGCT
GGATCATTTCTTTGATGATAGTGAACTGAAAATGGTTCTGAGCGGCCAGTGGGGTTACGTGGGTCTGGCC
CCGAGCAAGGCCAGCGCCATTGCCATGAGCCAAATGATGATTAACTATCTGAAAGATGGTGCCTTTTTTC
CAAAGGGTGGTACCCAAGAATTTGCCAATGCCATTTTTCGTAAGTTTATCGATTTCGGCGGTCATGTTAT
GCTGAGTAGTAAAGTGAAGAAAATCCTGAAGAAGGGCCCAAGTGTTAATGGTGTGAAACTGAATGACGAT
AAGGAAATTCATAGCAGTGTTGTGGTGAGCAATATCGATGCGCGTCAGACCTTTTATCATCTGCTGAACG
ACGGTAATGATGTGGATGCCGTTTACCTGAAAAACATTGAGGGTATGAAAGAAAGTTGTAGTTTTTTTCT
GCTGTACCTGGGTATCGGTAAAGGCATTGACCTGAATACGCTGAAGCGCGGCTTCTACCTGAGTGGTAGC
AATTTCGACAGCATCGACAGTGAATGGATGTATATTAGTGTGCCAACCAGTATTTGTCAAGCGCTGAGTC
CACAAAATAAGCAAATTATCAGTATCGTGGTGTACAAGAAAGAAGAGTTCTACAAAAATGTGACCGATTG
GGAACTGCTGAAACAGAATATTGTGAGCAGTACGCTGGAGCGCCTGGAAAGTTACCTGCCGGATATTAAG
AAACATATTGAGATCATTGAAGTTGCCACCCCAAAAACCCTGGAACGCTACACCCTGAACACGAACGGTG
CCGCGTATGGTTGGGCCGTGAGTGTTGACCAAATCTGGGAACAGCGTCTGAGCCCAACGACGCCGATTAG
TGGTCTGTATCTGGCGGGTCATTGGACGCGCCCAGGTCCAGGTATCTGCGCCGTGGTTAGTAGTGGTTGG
AGTGTGGCCAACCTGATTCTGAAAAATTGGCGTTAACTCGAGCACCACCACCACCACCACTGAGATCCGG
CTGCTAACAAAGCCCGAAAGGAAGCTGAGTTGGCTGCTGCCACCGCTGAGCAATAACTAGCATAACCCCT
TGGGGCCTCTAAACGGGTCTTGAGGGGTTTTTTGCTGAAAGGAGGAACTATATCCGGATTGGCGAATGGG
[124 nt withheld, positions 3151-3274]
C
[91 nt withheld, positions 3276-3366]
A
[49 nt withheld, positions 3368-3416]
CCTTTGACGTTGGAGTCCACGTTCTTT
[37 nt withheld, positions 3444-3480]
ACCCTATCTCGGTCTATTCTTTTGATTTATAAGGGATTTTGCCGATTTCGGCCTATTGGTTAAAAAATGA
GCTGATTTAACAAAAATTTAACGCGAATTTTAACAAAATATTAACGCTTACAATTTAGGTGGCACTTTTC
GGGGAAATGTGCGCGGAACCCCTATTTGTTTATTTTTCTAAATACATTCAAATATGTATCCGCTCATGAA
TTAATTCTTAGAAAAACTCATCGAGCATCAAATGAAACTGCAATTTATTCATATCAGGATTATCAATACC
ATATTTTTGAAAAAGCCGTTTCTGTAATGAAGGAGAAAACTCACCGAGGCAGTTCCATAGGATGGCAAGA
TCCTGGTATCGGTCTGCGATTCCGACTCGTCCAACATCAATACAACCTATTAATTTCCCCTCGTCAAAAA
TAAGGTTATCAAGTGAGAAATCACCATGAGTGACGACTGAATCCGGTGAGAATGGCAAAAGTTTATGCAT
TTCTTTCCAGACTTGTTCAACAGGCCAGCCATTACGCTCGTCATCAAAATCACTCGCATCAACCAAACCG
TTATTCATTCGTGATTGCGCCTGAGCGAGACGAAATACGCGATCGCTGTTAAAAGGACAATTACAAACAG
GAATCGAATGCAACCGGCGCAGGAACACTGCCAGCGCATCAACAATATTTTCACCTGAATCAGGATATTC
TTCTAATACCTGGAATGCTGTTTTCCCGGGGATCGCAGTGGTGAGTAACCATGCATCATCAGGAGTACGG
ATAAAATGCTTGATGGTCGGAAGAGGCATAAATTCCGTCAGCCAGTTTAGTCTGACCATCTCATCTGTAA
CATCATTGGCAACGCTACCTTTGCCATGTTTCAGAAACAACTCTGGCGCATCGGGCTTCCCATACAATCG
ATAGATTGTCGCACCTGATTGCCCGACATTATCGCGAGCCCATTTATACCCATATAAATCAGCATCCATG
TTGGAATTTAATCGCGGCCTAGAGCAAGACGTTTCCCGTTGAATATGGCTCATAACACCCCTTGTATTAC
TGTTTATGTAAGCAGACAGTTTTATTGTTCATGACCAAAATCCCTTAACGTGAGTTTTCGTTCCACTGAG
CGTCAGACCCCGTAGAAAAGATCAAAGGATCTTCTTGAGATCCTTTTTTTCTGCGCGTAATCTGCTGCTT
GCAAACAAAAAAACCACCGCTACCAGCGGTGGTTTGTTTGCCGGATCAAGAGCTACCAACTCTTTTTCCG
AAGGTAACTGGCTTCAGCAGAGCGCAGATACCAAATACTGTCCTTCTAGTGTAGCCGTAGTTAGGCCACC
ACTTCAAGAACTCTGTAGCACCGCCTACATACCTCGCTCTGCTAATCCTGTTACCAGTGGCTGCTGCCAG
TGGCGATAAGTCGTGTCTTACCGGGTTGGACTCAAGACGATAGTTACCGGATAAGGCGCAGCGGTCGGGC
TGAACGGGGGGTTCGTGCACACAGCCCAGCTTGGAGCGAACGACCTACACCGAACTGAGATACCTACAGC
GTGAGCTATGAGAAAGCGCCACGCTTCCCGAAGGGAGAAAGGCGGACAGGTATCCGGTAAGCGGCAGGGT
CGGAACAGGAGAGCGCACGAGGGAGCTTCCAGGGGGAAACGCCTGGTATCTTTATAGTCCTGTCGGGTTT
CGCCACCTCTGACTTGAGCGTCGATTTTTGTGATGCTCGTCAGGGGGGCGGAGCCTATGGAAAAACGCCA
GCAACGCGGCCTTTTTACGGTTCCTGGCCTTTTGCTGGCCTTTTGCTCACATGTTCTTTCCTGCGTTATC
CCCTGATTCTGTGGATAACCGTATTACCGCCTTTGAGTGAGCTGATACCGCTCGCCGCAGCCGAACGACC
GAGCGCAGCGAGTCAGTGAGCGAGGAAGCGGAAGAGCGCCTGATGCGGTATTTTCTCCTTACGCATCTGT
GCGGTATTTCACACCGCAATGGTGCACTCTCAGTACAATCTGCTCTGATGCCGCATAGTTAAGCCAGTAT
ACACTCCGCTATCGCTACGTGACTGGGTCATGGCTGCGCCCCGACACCCGCCAACACCCGCTGACGCGCC
CTGACGGGCTTGTCTGCTCCCGGCATCCGCTTACAGACAAGCTGTGACCGTCTCCGGGAGCTGCATGTGT
CAGAGGTTTTCACCGTCATCACCGAAACGCGCGAGGCAGCTGCGGTAAAGCTCATCAGCGTGGTCGTGAA
GCGATTCACAGATGTCTGCCTGTTCATCCGCGTCCAGCTCGTTGAGTTTCTCCAGAAGCGTTAATGTCTG
GCTTCTGATAAAGCGGGCCATGTTAAGGGCGGTTTTTTCCTGTTTGGTCACTGATGCCTCCGTGTAAGGG
GGATTTCTGTTCATGGGGGTAATGATACCGATGAAACGAGAGAGGATGCTCACGATACGGGTTACTGATG
ATGAACATGCCCGGTTACTGGAACGTTGTGAGGGTAAACAACTGGCGGTATGGATGCGGCGGGACCAGAG
AAAAATCACTCAGGGTCAATGCCAGCGCTTCGTTAATACAGATGTAGGTGTTCCACAGGGTAGCCAGCAG
CATCCTGCGATGCAGATCCGGAACATAATGGTGCAGGGCGCTGACTTCCGCGTTTCCAGACTTTACGAAA
CACGGAAACCGAAGACCATTCATGTTGTTGCTCAGGTCGCAGACGTTTTGCAGCAGCAGTCGCTTCACGT
TCGCTCGCGTATCGGTGATTCATTCTGCTAACCAGTAAGGCAACCCCGCCAGCCTAGCCGGGTCCTCAAC
GACAGGAGCACGATCATGCGCACCCGTGGGGCCGCCATGCCGGCGATAATGGCCTGCTTCTCGCCGAAAC
GTTTGGTGGCGGGACCAGTGACGAAGGCTTGAGCGAGGGCGTGCAAGATTCCGAATACCGCAAGCGACAG
GCCGATCATCGTCGCGCTCCAGCGAAAGCGGTCCTCGCCGAAAATGACCCAGAGCGCTGCCGGCACCTGT
CCTACGAGTTGCATGATAAAGAAGACAGTCATAAGTGCGGCGACGATAGTCATGCCCCGCGCCCACCGGA
AGGAGCTGACTGGGTTGAAGGCTCTCAAGGGCATCGGTCGAGATCCCGGTGCCTAATGAGTGAGCTAACT
TACATTAATTGCGTTGCGCTCACTGCCCGCTTTCCAGTCGGGAAACCTGTCGTGCCAGCTGCATTAATGA
ATCGGCCAACGCGCGGGGAGAGGCGGTTTGCGTATTGGG
